>Addgene plasmid #189794 | pFRT-PonA-BI-Gl-GFP-WT-mCherry-WT (5FP-WW) | addgene full sequence | sequence record 381422 | Addgene NGS Result
AAGAGAACAATGCACTTGTCCATCGAGCTAACGAGAACAATGCACTTAGCGGTATCGAGAACAATGCACT
TAATATGCGGCCGAGATCCGTACTCCGACCCGGGTACTGAGCTTTCAGCAAGAGAACAATGCACTTGTCC
ATCGAGCTTTCAGCAAGAGAACAATGCACTTGTCCATCGAGCTTTCAGCAAGAGAACAATGCACTTGTCC
ATCGAGCTAACGAGAACAATGCACTTAGCGGTATCGAGAACAATGCACTTAATATGCGGCCGAGATCCGT
ACTCCGACCCGGGTACTGAGCTTTCAGCAAGAGAACAATGCACTTGTCCATCGAGCTTTCAGCAAGAGAA
CAATGCACTTGTCCATCGAGCTTTCAGCAAGAGAACAATGCACTTGTCCATCGAGCTAACGAGAACAATG
CACTTAGCGGTATCGAGAACAATGCACTTAATATGCGGCCGAGATCCGTACTCCGACCCGGGTACTGAGC
TTTCAGCAAGAGAACAATGCACTTGTCCATCGAGCTTTCAGCAAGAGAACAATGCACTTGTCCATCGAGC
TTTCAGCAAGAGAACAATGCACTTGTCCATCGAGCTAACGAGAACAATGCACTTAGCGGTATCGAGAACA
ATGCACTTAATATGCGGCCGAGATCCGTACTCCGACCCGGGTACTGAGCTTTCAGCAAGAGAACAATGCA
CTTGTCCATCGAGCTTTCAGCAAGAGAACAATGCACTTGTCCATCGAGCTTTCAGCAAGAGAACAATGCA
CTTGTCCATCGAGCTAACGAGAACAATGCACTTAGCGGTATCGAGAACAATGCACTTAATATGCGGCCGA
GATCCGTACTCCGACCCGGGTACTGAGCTTTCAGCAAGAGAACAATGCACTTGTCCATCGAGCTTTCAGC
AAGAGAACAATGCACTTGTCCATCGAGCTTTCAGCAAGAGAACAATGCACTTGTCCATCGAGCTAACGAG
AACAATGCACTTAGCGGTATCGAGAACAATGCACTTAATATGCGGCCGAGATCCGTACTCCGACCCGGGT
ACTGAGCTTTCAGCAAGAGAACAATGCACTTGTCCATCGAGCTTTCAGCAAGAGAACAATGCACTTGTCC
ATCGAGCTTTCAGCAAGAGAACAATGCACTTGTCCATCGAGCTAACGAGAACAATGCACTTAGCGGTATC
GAGAACAATGCACTTAATATGCGGCCGAGATCCGTACTCCGACCCGGGTACTGAGCTTTCAGCAAGAGAA
CAATGCACTTGTCCATCGAGCTTTCAGCAAGAGAACAATGCACTTGTCCATCGAGCTTTCAGCAAGAGAA
CAATGCACTTGTCCATCGAGCTAACGAGAACAATGCACTTAGCGGTATCGAGAACAATGCACTTAATATG
CGGCCGAGATCCGTACTCCGACCCGGGTACTGAGCTTTCAGCAAGAGAACAATGCACTTGTCCATCGAGC
TTTCAGCAAGAGAACAATGCACTTGTCCATCGAGCTTTCAGCAAGAGAACAATGCACTTGTCCATCGAGC
TAACGAGAACAATGCACTTAGCGGTATCGAGAACAATGCACTTAATATGCGGCCGAGATCTGAATTACTG
CCCCGCCCCTAGCGATTAGCCCCGGCCCCGCATAGCTCCGCCCCGGGAGTACCCTCGACCGCCGGAGTAT
AAATAGAGGCGCTTCGTCTACGGAGCGACAATTCAATTCAAACAAGCAAAGTGAACACGTCGCTAAGCGA
AAGCTAAGCAAATAAACAAGCGCAGCTGAACAAGCTAAACAATCTGCAGTAAAGTGCAAGTTAAAGTGAA
TCAATTAAAAGTAACCAGCAACCAAGTAAATCAACTGCAACTACTGAAATCTGCCAAGAAGTAATTATTG
AATACAAGAAGACAACTCTGAATACTTTCAAAAGTTACCGAGAAAGAAGAACTCAGACACCATACTGCGG
CTAGCATGGTGAGCAAGGGCGAGGAGCTGTTCACCGGGGTGGTGCCCATCCTGGTCGAGCTGGACGGCGA
CGTAAACGGCCACAAGTTCAGCGTGTCCGGCGAGGGCGAGGGCGATGCCACCTACGGCAAGCTGACCCTG
AAGTTCATCTGCACCACCGGCAAGCTGCCCGTGCCCTGGCCCACCCTCGTGACCACCCTGACCTACGGCG
TGCAGTGCTTCAGCCGCTACCCCGACCACATGAAGCAGCACGACTTCTTCAAGTCCGCCATGCCCGAAGG
CTACGTCCAGGAGCGCACCATCTTCTTCAAGGACGACGGCAACTACAAGACCCGCGCCGAGGTGAAGTTC
GAGGGCGACACCCTGGTGAACCGCATCGAGCTGAAGGGCATCGACTTCAAGGAGGACGGCAACATCCTGG
GGCACAAGCTGGAGTACAACTACAACAGCCACAACGTCTATATCATGGCCGACAAGCAGAAGAACGGCAT
CAAGGTGAACTTCAAGATCCGCCACAACATCGAGGACGGCAGCGTGCAGCTCGCCGACCACTACCAGCAG
AACACCCCCATCGGCGACGGCCCCGTGCTGCTGCCCGACAACCACTACCTGAGCACCCAGTCCGCCCTGA
GCAAAGACCCCAACGAGAAGCGCGATCACATGGTCCTGCTGGAGTTCGTGACCGCCGCCGGGATCACTCT
CGGCATGGACGAGCTGTACAAGTACCGATGCGGCCGCTCTAGCATGGTGCACCTGACTCCTGAGGAGAAG
TCTGCCGTTACTGCCCTGTGGGGCAAGGTGAACGTGGATGAAGTTGGTGGTGAGGCCCTGGGCAGGTTGG
TATCAAGGTTACAAGACAGGTTTAAGGAGACCAATAGAAACTGGGCATGTGGAGACAGAGAAGACTCTTG
GGTTTCTGATAGGCACTGACTCTCTCTGCCTATTGGTCTATTTTCCCACCCTTAGGCTGCTGGTGGTCTA
CCCTTGGACCCAGAGGTTCTTTGAGTCCTTTGGGGATCTGTCCACTCCTGATGCTGTTATGGGCAACCCT
AAGGTGAAGGCTCATGGCAAGAAAGTGCTCGGTGCCTTTAGTGATGGCCTGGCTCACCTGGACAACCTCA
AGGGCACCTTTGCCACACTGAGTGAGCTGCACTGTGACAAGCTGCACGTGGATCCTGAGAACTTCAGGGT
GAGTCTGATGGGCACCTCCTGGGTTTCCTTCCCCTGGCTATTCTGCTCAACCTTCCTATCAGAAAAAAAG
GGGAAGCGATTCTAGGGAGCAGTCTCCATGACTGTGTGTGGAGTGTTGACAAGAGTTCGGATATTTTATT
CTCTACTCAGAATTGCTGCTCCCCCTCACTCTGTTCTGTGTTGTCATTTCCTCTTTCTTTGGTAAGCTTT
TAATTTCCAGTTGCATTTTACTAAATTAATTAAGCTGGTTATTTACTTCCCATCCTGATATCAGCTTCCC
CTCCTCCTTTCCTCCCAGTCCTTCTCTCTCTCCTCTCTCTTTCTCTAATCCTTTCCTTTCCCTCAGTTCA
TTTCTTCTTCTTTGATCTACGTTTGTTTGTCTTTTTAAATATTGCCTTGTAACTTGCTCAGAGGACAAGG
AAGATATGTCCCTGTTTCTTCTCATAGCTCTCAAGAATAGTAGCATAATTGGCTTTTATGCCAGGGTGAC
AGGGGAAGAATATATTTTACATATAAATTCTGTTTGACATAGGATTCTTATAATAATTTGTCAGTAGTTT
AAGGTTGCAAACAAATGTCTTTGTAAATAAGCCTGCAGTATCTGGTATTTTTGCTCTACAGTTATGTTGA
TGGTTCTTCCATATTCCCACAGCTCCTGGGCAATATGATCGTGATTGTGCTGGGCCACCACCTGGGCAAG
GATTTCACCCCCGCTGCACAGGCTGCCTTCCAGAAGGTGGTGGCTGGAGTGGCCACTGCCCTGGCTCACA
AGTACCACTAAACCCCGGTACCGTTGCTTGCTGAACACCGGGTGGTAACCCGGTATGGGATCCACTTCTT
CTTTTATTTCTCGGACGAGATATGGCTCGCCGAGAGCCAATTTTGTACAAAGCCAGTTTCTCGACAAAAC
CTCCGCGGAGAGGACATATGGGTCCCTCCGCTATGTATACATATCAGACAGTCATCGAAGGTCAGGGTAT
GGGAGCAGACCATATGGGGTCGCTCCCGAAAAAGAATGTCGCGGCTATTACCAAGCCTTTTTGTACACGG
ACAGAGGGTATGGCCTCGTCCGTCTGTACCTGTACCGCGCTCAGCGCTTATTACTGGGATACGCCGACAG
AGGATATGGCCTCGTCGGCTTCCGACTGTTCCCAAATGTCGTGGCAATGTATATACATCGGACGAGAGGG
TATGGCCTCCGTCCTTATATCGTCGACCAAGAACCTTTACTATCTTGTATCTGGTCCCAGAGAGCGTATG
GGCTCCTGGGTTGTGTCTGTATATACATACCCAAAAGATTTGGGAACGCGTGCCTCAGGAGATATGGCTC
CGAGGCCAATCATACAACCAGTATTATGCTCTGTGCGCAGTTACGGAGGAGCACTCCATATGGGGAGGCT
CCGGTTATGTACAAAAATCAGTTTGTGTACCCGCGACTACTTACCAGCACACCGTATGGGGTGGCTGGAT
TCCCTGTCCCTGTCCATATATTTACAACTGTTATGTATCCCGACAGACCGTATGGGGTCGTCGGTATTTG
TCGAGAATACACGCAAGTACAAAATTGTTCGATATCTCGCAGGACATATGGGTCCGCGAGAGCAGATCTC
TATTATGTATTCTCGATATTGGGTTATGAGGCTGCAGTCTATCGGCACCAGAGGATATGGCCTCGGTGCC
TCAGCATCTTCAGATGTGCTGTCACTGTCCAATCTTCAAGCCAGCAGAGCATATGGGCTCGCTGGCTCCA
CTGTCATTACAGTGGACCTGATCTTCTCCAATCAAAGGAGCAGAGGATATGGCCTCGCTCCCTCCGACTA
CATCAGGCTGGAAGTGACATCCATCATTCATCCCAGCAGAGCATATGGGCTCGCTGGGTAGCCACAGCAT
GCCTCGAAGTGCTGAGAGACTATCATCAAAGGGTCAGCGATATGGCGCGACCCCTACTACTCGTTCCTAT
TGTGAATACTTCTTACTCTTCAACGCAGAGTCGATATGGCGACCTGCGTCCATCAGAGATACAACTTTCG
TCGATCCGAAAACCATACGACTAGTGATCATAATCAGCCATACCACATTTGTAGAGGTTTTACTTGCTTT
AAAAAACCTCCCACACCTCCCCCTGAACCTGAAACATAAAATGAATGCAATTGTTGTTGTTAACTTGTTT
ATTGCAGCTTATAATGGTTACAAATAAAGCAATAGCATCACAAATTTCACAAATAAAGCATTTTTTTCAC
TGCCGACGTCAGGTGGCACTTTTCGGGGAAATGTGCGCGGAACCCCTATTTGTTTATTTTTCTAAATACA
TTCAAATATGTATCCGCTCATGAGACAATAACCCTGATAAATGCTTCAATAATATTGAAAAAGGAAGAGT
ATGAGTATTCAACATTTCCGTGTCGCCCTTATTCCCTTTTTTGCGGCATTTTGCCTTCCTGTTTTTGCTC
ACCCAGAAACGCTGGTGAAAGTAAAAGATGCTGAAGATCAGTTGGGTGCACGAGTGGGTTACATCGAACT
GGATCTCAACAGCGGTAAGATCCTTGAGAGTTTTCGCCCCGAAGAACGTTTTCCAATGATGAGCACTTTT
AAAGTTCTGCTATGTGGCGCGGTATTATCCCGTGTTGACGCCGGGCAAGAGCAACTCGGTCGCCGCATAC
ACTATTCTCAGAATGACTTGGTTGAGTACTCACCAGTCACAGAAAAGCATCTTACGGATGGCATGACAGT
AAGAGAATTATGCAGTGCTGCCATAACCATGAGTGATAACACTGCGGCCAACTTACTTCTGACAACGATC
GGAGGACCGAAGGAGCTAACCGCTTTTTTGCACAACATGGGGGATCATGTAACTCGCCTTGATCGTTGGG
AACCGGAGCTGAATGAAGCCATACCAAACGACGAGCGTGACACCACGATGCCTGTAGCAATGGCAACAAC
GTTGCGCAAACTATTAACTGGCGAACTACTTACTCTAGCTTCCCGGCAACAATTAATAGACTGGATGGAG
GCGGATAAAGTTGCAGGACCACTTCTGCGCTCGGCCCTTCCGGCTGGCTGGTTTATTGCTGATAAATCTG
GAGCCGGTGAGCGTGGGTCTCGCGGTATCATTGCAGCACTGGGGCCAGATGGTAAGCCCTCCCGTATCGT
AGTTATCTACACGACGGGGAGTCAGGCAACTATGGATGAACGAAATAGACAGATCGCTGAGATAGGTGCC
TCACTGATTAAGCATTGGTAACTGTCAGACCAAGTTTACTCATATATACTTTAGATTGATTTAAAACTTC
ATTTTTAATTTAAAAGGATCTAGGTGAAGATCCTTTTTGATAATCTCATGACCAAAATCCCTTAACGTGA
GTTTTCGTTCCACTGAGCGTCAGACCCCGTAGAAAAGATCAAAGGATCTTCTTGAGATCCTTTTTTTCTG
CGCGTAATCTGCTGCTTGCAAACAAAAAAACCACCGCTACCAGCGGTGGTTTGTTTGCCGGATCAAGAGC
TACCAACTCTTTTTCCGAAGGTAACTGGCTTCAGCAGAGCGCAGATACCAAATACTGTTCTTCTAGTGTA
GCCGTAGTTAGGCCACCACTTCAAGAACTCTGTAGCACCGCCTACATACCTCGCTCTGCTAATCCTGTTA
CCAGTGGCTGCTGCCAGTGGCGATAAGTCGTGTCTTACCGGGTTGGACTCAAGACGATAGTTACCGGATA
AGGCGCAGCGGTCGGGCTGAACGGGGGGTTCGTGCACACAGCCCAGCTTGGAGCGAACGACCTACACCGA
ACTGAGATACCTACAGCGTGAGCTATGAGAAAGCGCCACGCTTCCCGAAGGGAGAAAGGCGGACAGGTAT
CCGGTAAGCGGCAGGGTCGGAACAGGAGAGCGCACGAGGGAGCTTCCAGGGGGAAACGCCTGGTATCTTT
ATAGTCCTGTCGGGTTTCGCCACCTCTGACTTGAGCGTCGATTTTTGTGATGCTCGTCAGGGGGGCGGAG
CCTATGGAAAAACGCCAGCAACGCGGCCTTTTTACGGTTCCTGGCCTTTTGCTGGCCTTTTGCTCACATG
TGCCAAGCTCTAGCTAGAGGTCGACGGTATACAGACATGATAAGATACATTGATGAGTTTGGACAAACCA
CAACTAGAATGCAGTGAAAAAAATGCTTTATTTGTGAAATTTGTGATGCTATTGCTTTATTTGTAACCAT
TATAAGCTGCAATAAACAAGTTGGGGTGGGCGAAGAACTCCAGCATGAGATCCCCGCGCTGGAGGATCAT
CCAGCCGGCGTCCCGGAAAACGATTCCGAAGCCCAACCTTTCATAGAAGGCGGCGGTGGAATCGAAATCT
CGTAGTACGTGCTATTCCTTTGCCCTCGGACGAGTGCTGGGGCGTCGGTTTCCACTATCGGCGAGTACTT
CTACACAGCCATCGGTCCAGACGGCCGCGCTTCTGCGGGCGATTTGTGTACGCCCGACAGTCCCGGCTCC
GGATCGGACGATTGCGTCGCATCGACCCTGCGCCCAAGCTGCATCATCGAAATTGCCGTCAACCAAGCTC
TGATAGAGTTGGTCAAGACCAATGCGGAGCATATACGCCCGGAGCCGCGGCGATCCTGCAAGCTCCGGAT
GCCTCCGCTCGAAGTAGCGCGTCTGCTGCTCCATACAAGCCAACCACGGCCTCCAGAAGAAGATGTTGGC
GACCTCGTATTGGGAATCCCCGAACATCGCCTCGCTCCAGTCAATGACCGCTGTTATGCGGCCATTGTCC
GTCAGGACATTGTTGGAGCCGAAATCCGCGTGCACGAGGTGCCGGACTTCGGGGCAGTCCTCGGCCCAAA
GCATCAGCTCATCGAGAGCCTGCGCGACGGACGCACTGACGGTGTCGTCCATCACAGTTTGCCAGTGATA
CACATGGGGATCAGCAATCGCGCATATGAAATCACGCCATGTAGTGTATTGACCGATTCCTTGCGGTCCG
AATGGGCCGAACCCGCTCGTCTGGCTAAGATCGGCCGCAGCGATCGCATCCATGGCCTCCGCGACCGGCT
GCAGAACAGCGGGCAGTTCGGTTTCAGGCAGGTCTTGCAACGTGACACCCTGTGCACGGCGGGAGATGCA
ATAGGTCAGGCTCTCGCTGAATTCCCCAATGTCAAGCACTTCCGGAATCGGGAGCGCGGCCGATGCAAAG
TGCCGATAAACATAACGATCTTTGTAGAAACCATCGGCGCAGCTATTTACCCGCAGGACATATCCACGCC
CTCCTACATCGAAGCTGAAAGCACGAGATTCTTCGCCCTCCGAGAGCTGCATCAGGTCGGAGACGCTGTC
GAACTTTTCGATCAGAAACTTCTCGACAGACGTCGCGGTGAGTTCAGGCTTTTTGGCCAAGGAAGTTCCT
ATACTTTCTAGAGAATAGGAACTTCGGAATAGGAACATGTTCTTTCCTGCGTTATCCCCTGATTCTGTGG
ATAACCGTATTACCGCCTTTGAGTGAGCTGATACCGCTCGCCGCAGCCGAACGACCGAGCGCAGCGAGTC
AGTGAGCGAGGAAGCTCGGGGCAGTGAAAAAAATGCTTTATTTGTGAAATTTGTGATGCTATTGCTTTAT
TTGTAACCATTATAAGCTGCAATAAACAAGTTAACAACAACAATTGCATTCATTTTATGTTTCAGGTTCA
GGGGGAGGTGTGGGAGGTTTTTTAAAGCAAGTAAAACCTCTACAAATGTGGTATGGCTGATTATGATCCT
CTGGAGATATCGTCGACAAGCTTATCGATATGAGATCTGAGGTGTTTGATGTACGGTGCGGTGATCCTGC
ACCGTTTGCCTGGTTGTAAGTTTGTGGGTTGTCGGCGGATGCCGTGTTCGTGCATCCGTTTGTCGTGTTT
TTGTGAGGTTTTCCGCCGCGGGAAGGCTGTTGCTCTTCCCGTCGGATGTTTTTCGTAATAGTTTGCGCTG
GACGAAAGCGTGATCGTCTTTCGTATTTGTAAACCAGTTGATTTTTCCGTGTGTACCGTTCGCTGTTGCT
GAACGGTTTGGTTTTTGATAGTAGTGAGAGATGTGGGCTGGTACGCTGATGCTGTACCAGTAATTGTTTT
TGATTTGGTATGTTGGAATGGGCAAGCGGTGATCCTGCTTGCCAGTTTTGTGGGAAGAGGTTTGAGGTAG
GAGTGGGTTCGCTGGTGCTGAACCCATTTGGTAGTTTCTGTGGTTGAGACTTGTGGAGCATGCCGTGATC
GTGCATGCTTGAATGTCCTGAGTGGAAGTGATGTAGCTGCGGGATCCGTGATCGTGATCCCGAAAGGTAA
GTAATCGTATTGGACGTGGAACGACGAGCCCTGGTGGTGCTCGTCCTTGTCCGTGTTTTGAAATTCGTGA
GAGCATGGGTGGCGTGATCGTCCACCCAAGAAATAGGCACAATGTATGCTCGAGTGTTTCGAAGCGCTGA
TGCTGCTTCGAGAAGAGTAGTTTTTGTCTTGTTGGTGAGAGTCCATGGCCTGATGGTCCATGGAGGGTTT
GTCCAGTTGGACAAGAAACAACACTCCGAGCCCTGTTGGTGCTCGGATGTGATTTTGTTGGGGATGTATT
CTTGGGGCCCATGCGCTGATGCTGCATGGGGACATAAATTTTCTTGAGTTGGGTACTGGGCAGGAACGCT
GATGCTGTTCCTGTAGGGGAGAGTGTGGTTTGTGTAAGAATGGCGCGAAGGCTGATGCTCTTCGCGAAAG
TCGACTTGTATTCGACTCTGATTGGCTGCGTGGGCTGATGCTCCACGCACTGAATTCGAAAGCCAGACAT
GCCGATATTCGGGAGGCGTGATCGTCCTCCCGTCGTGGCCCTCGTTTGACGTATATTGCACAGGGAATCC
CTGATGGTGATTCCTTGTTGTAGTTTTTTGAGATAAATTTGGTAGCAGAAGCCCTGATGGTGCTTCTGTT
TGATTGGATTTCTGTGTAATGTGTCTGGAGGGTGGGGTGTTCCTCCACCCTTGTGTATTGTACCCCTTGA
TTGTGAAGTGTCGGGTGGGGTGATCCTCCACCCGTTTGTAGGTTACCGGTATTGGGATCTAGCACGCGTG
GGTTTAGTGGTACTTGTGAGCCAAGGCAGTGGCCACTCCAGCCACCACCTTCTGGAAGGCAGCCTGTGCA
GCGGGGGTGAAATCCTTGCCCAGGTGGTGGCCCAGCACAATCACGATCATATTGCCCAGGAGCTGTGGGA
ATATGGAAGAACCATCAACATAACTGTAGAGCAAAAATACCAGATACTGCAGGCTTATTTACAAAGACAT
TTGTTTGCAACCTTAAACTACTGACAAATTATTATAAGAATCCTATGTCAAACAGAATTTATATGTAAAA
TATATTCTTCCCCTGTCACCCTGGCATAAAAGCCAATTATGCTACTATTCTTGAGAGCTATGAGAAGAAA
CAGGGACATATCTTCCTTGTCCTCTGAGCAAGTTACAAGGCAATATTTAAAAAGACAAACAAACGTAGAT
CAAAGAAGAAGAAATGAACTGAGGGAAAGGAAAGGATTAGAGAAAGAGAGAGGAGAGAGAGAAGGACTGG
GAGGAAAGGAGGAGGGGAAGCTGATATCAGGATGGGAAGTAAATAACCAGCTTAATTAATTTAGTAAAAT
GCAACTGGAAATTAAAAGCTTACCAAAGAAAGAGGAAATGACAACACAGAACAGAGTGAGGGGGAGCAGC
AATTCTGAGTAGAGAATAAAATATCCGAACTCTTGTCAACACTCCACACACAGTCATGGAGACTGCTCCC
TAGAATCGCTTCCCCTTTTTTTCTGATAGGAAGGTTGAGCAGAATAGCCAGGGGAAGGAAACCCAGGAGG
TGCCCATCAGACTCACCCTGAAGTTCTCAGGATCCACGTGCAGCTTGTCACAGTGCAGCTCACTCAGTGT
GGCAAAGGTGCCCTTGAGGTTGTCCAGGTGAGCCAGGCCATCACTAAAGGCACCGAGCACTTTCTTGCCA
TGAGCCTTCACCTTAGGGTTGCCCATAACAGCATCAGGAGTGGACAGATCCCCAAAGGACTCAAAGAACC
TCTGGGTCCAAGGGTAGACCACCAGCAGCCTAAGGGTGGGAAAATAGACCAATAGGCAGAGAGAGTCAGT
GCCTATCAGAAACCCAAGAGTCTTCTCTGTCTCCACATGCCCAGTTTCTATTGGTCTCCTTAAACCTGTC
TTGTAACCTTGATACCAACCTGCCCAGGGCCTCACCACCAACTTCATCCACGTTCACCTTGCCCCACAGG
GCAGTAACGGCAGACTTCTCCTCAGGAGTCAGGTGCACCATGAATTCACCGGTGAGCTCGTGCTTGTACA
GCTCGTCCATGCCGCCGGTGGAGTGGCGGCCCTCGGCGCGTTCGTACTGTTCCACGATGGTGTAGTCCTC
GTTGTGGGAGGTGATGTCCAACTTGATGTTGACGTTGTAGGCGCCGGGCAGCTGCACGGGCTTCTTGGCC
TTGTAGGTGGTCTTGACCTCAGCGTCGTAGTGGCCGCCGTCCTTCAGCTTCAGCCTCTGCTTGATCTCGC
CCTTCAGGGCGCCGTCCTCGGGGTACATCCGCTCGGAGGAGGCCTCCCAGCCCATGGTCTTCTTCTGCAT
TACGGGGCCGTCGGAGGGGAAGTTGGTGCCGCGCAGCTTCACCTTGTAGATGAACTCGCCGTCCTGCAGG
GAGGAGTCCTGGGTCACGGTCACCACGCCGCCGTCCTCGAAGTTCATCACGCGCTCCCACTTGAAGCCCT
CGGGGAAGGACAGCTTCAAGTAGTCGGGGATGTCGGCGGGGTGCTTCACGTAGGCCTTGGAGCCGTACAT
GAACTGAGGGGACAGGATGTCCCAGGCGAAGGGCAGGGGGCCACCCTTGGTCACCTTCAGCTTGGCGGTC
TGGGTGCCCTCGTAGGGGCGGCCCTCGCCCTCGCCCTCGATCTCGAACTCGTGGCCGTTCACGGAGCCCT
CCATGTGCACCTTGAAGCGCATGAACTCCTTGATGATGGCCATGTTATCCTCCTCGCCCTTGCTCACCAT
GAATTCACTTAAGCTCGTGTCTGAGTTCTTCTTTCTCGGTAACTTTTGAAAGTATTCAGAGTTGTCTTCT
TGTATTCAATAATTACTTCTTGGCAGATTTCAGTAGTTGCAGTTGATTTACTTGGTTGCTGGTTACTTTT
AATTGATTCACTTTAACTTGCACTTTACTGCAGATTGTTTAGCTTGTTCAGCTGCGCTTGTTTATTTGCT
TAGCTTTCGCTTAGCGACGTGTTCACTTTGCTTGTTTGAATTGAATTGTCGCTCCGTAGACGAAGCGCCT
CTATTTATACTCCGGCGGTCGAGGGTACTCCCGGGGCGGAGCTATGCGGGGCCGGGGCTAATCGCTAGGG
GCGGGGCAGTACTCCGACCCGGGTACTGAGCTTTCAGCAAGAGAACAATGCACTTGTCCATCGAGCTTTC
AGCAAGAGAACAATGCACTTGTCCATCGAGCTTTCAGC
Features (pLannotate 1.2.2; 22 found; start..end, strand, type, name):
   1672..1910    +  promoter       hsp70 promoter: Drosophila melanogaster hsp70Bb promoter
   1966..2682    +  CDS            EGFP: EGFP is a basic (constitutively fluorescent) green fluorescent protein published in 1996, derived from Aequorea victoria. It is reported to be a rapidly-maturing weak dimer with moderate acid sensitivity.
   2704..2799    +  CDS            HBB (fragment): HBB_HUMAN - Experimental evidence at protein level: Swiss-Prot protein existence level 1. [Spinorphin]: functions as an endogenous inhibitor of enkephalin-degrading enzymes such as DPP3, and as a selective antagonist of the P2RX3 receptor which is involved in pain signaling, these properties implicate it as a regulator of pain and inflammation. From Homo sapiens (Human).
   2831..3163    +  CDS            HBB (fragment): HBB_HAPGR - Experimental evidence at protein level: Swiss-Prot protein existence level 1. Involved in oxygen transport from the lung to the various peripheral tissues. From Hapalemur griseus (Gray gentle lemur) (Eastern lesser bamboo lemur).
   3806..3928    +  CDS            HBB: HBB_COLGU - Experimental evidence at transcript level: Swiss-Prot protein existence level 2. Involved in oxygen transport from the lung to the various peripheral tissues. From Colobus guereza (Mantled guereza) (Eastern black-and-white colobus monkey).
   5205..5289    +  CDS            large T antigen (fragment): large T antigen from SV40 (simian virus 40)
   5312..5393    +  polyA_signal   SV40 poly(A) signal: SV40 polyadenylation signal
   5426..5530    +  promoter       AmpR promoter: bla
   5531..6391    +  CDS            AmpR: β-lactamase; bla; confers resistance to ampicillin, carbenicillin, and related antibiotics
   6562..7150    +  rep_origin     ori: high-copy-number ColE1/pMB1/pBR322/pUC origin of replication
   7251..7372    -  polyA_signal   SV40 poly(A) signal: SV40 polyadenylation signal
   7367..7492    -  CDS            ble (fragment): BLE_KLEPN - Experimental evidence at protein level: Swiss-Prot protein existence level 1. Binding protein with a strong affinity to the bleomycin family of antibiotics. Binds to CL990; an antimitotic-antibiotic compound. From Klebsiella pneumoniae.
   7502..8524    -  CDS            HygR: aminoglycoside phosphotransferase from E. coli; aph(4)-Ia; confers resistance to hygromycin
   8532..8565    -  protein_bind   FRT (minimal): supports FLP-mediated excision but not integration (Turan and Bode, 2011) FLP recombinase from the Saccharomyces cerevisiae 2μ plasmid
   8575..8695    +  rep_origin     RSF ori (fragment): Plasmids containing the RSF 1030 origin of replication can be propagated in E. coli cells that contain additional plasmids with compatible origins.
   8701..8782    -  polyA_signal   SV40 poly(A) signal: SV40 polyadenylation signal
   8805..8888    -  CDS            large T antigen (fragment): large T antigen from SV40 (simian virus 40)
  10227..10349   -  CDS            HBB: HBB_COLGU - Experimental evidence at transcript level: Swiss-Prot protein existence level 2. Involved in oxygen transport from the lung to the various peripheral tissues. From Colobus guereza (Mantled guereza) (Eastern black-and-white colobus monkey).
  10992..11324   -  CDS            HBB (fragment): HBB_HAPGR - Experimental evidence at protein level: Swiss-Prot protein existence level 1. Involved in oxygen transport from the lung to the various peripheral tissues. From Hapalemur griseus (Gray gentle lemur) (Eastern lesser bamboo lemur).
  11356..11451   -  CDS            HBB (fragment): HBB_HUMAN - Experimental evidence at protein level: Swiss-Prot protein existence level 1. [Spinorphin]: functions as an endogenous inhibitor of enkephalin-degrading enzymes such as DPP3, and as a selective antagonist of the P2RX3 receptor which is involved in pain signaling, these properties implicate it as a regulator of pain and inflammation. From Homo sapiens (Human).
  11473..12180   -  CDS            mCherry: mCherry is a basic (constitutively fluorescent) red fluorescent protein published in 2004, derived from Discosoma sp.. It is reported to be a very rapidly-maturing monomer with low acid sensitivity.
  12237..12475   -  promoter       hsp70 promoter: Drosophila melanogaster hsp70Bb promoter
