[The description below was written by a language model from this plasmid's Addgene catalogue record and pLannotate feature annotations shown in this document.]
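Description:
pFRT-PonA-BI-Gl-GFP-WT-mCherry-WT (5FP-WW) is a 12.6 kb mammalian expression plasmid built on a pFRT backbone and designed to express two fluorescent-protein-tagged wild-type beta-globin reporters divergently from a ponasterone A-inducible bidirectional promoter. It is propagated in E. coli through a high-copy ColE1/pUC-type origin with ampicillin resistance. For mammalian cells it carries a hygromycin resistance coding sequence placed directly next to an FRT site, with no promoter annotated upstream. This arrangement is typical of vectors intended for FLP-mediated insertion into a genomic FRT landing site, where integration activates the marker, although the record does not state this explicitly.

The payload consists of two mirror-image transcription units that face away from each other. Each begins with a Drosophila hsp70 minimal promoter, the core element commonly used in ecdysone-responsive systems. The hormone response elements presumably lie in the unannotated region between the two promoters, and induction would require a cell line that supplies the ecdysone receptor components. One arm encodes EGFP followed by beta-globin, and the other encodes mCherry followed by beta-globin. In both arms the globin sequence is annotated as three separate coding blocks with gaps between them, consistent with a genomic, intron-containing HBB gene. The hits to other primate globins simply reflect sequence homology. Each unit ends with an SV40 fragment and poly(A) signal, and the roughly 1.3 kb unannotated stretch in each 3′ region is not identified by the record.

Because both arms carry wild-type globin, this construct most likely serves as the matched control in a two-colour system for studying cell-to-cell variability of nonsense-mediated mRNA decay, the subject of the associated publication.
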