Addgene plasmid #189794: pFRT-PonA-BI-Gl-GFP-WT-mCherry-WT (5FP-WW)
Purpose: Express GFP/mCherry linked wild-type beta-globin bi-directionally under ponasteron A inducible promoter in mammalian cells
Depositing lab: Robert Singer. Depositing organization: Albert Einstein College of Medicine. Publication: Cellular variability of nonsense-mediated mRNA decay. Sato H, Singer RH. Nat Commun. 2021 Dec 10;12(1):7203. doi: 10.1038/s41467-021-27423-0. PubMed 34893608.
Backbone
  Vector backbone: pFRT
  Vector type: Mammalian Expression
  Selectable markers: Hygromycin
Growth in bacteria
  Bacterial resistance: Ampicillin, 100 μg/mL
  Growth temperature: 37°C
  Growth strain: DH5alpha
  Copy number: Unknown
Gene/Insert
  Gene/Insert name: beta-globin (alt name: HBB)
  Species: H. sapiens (human), M. musculus (mouse)
  Entrez Gene: HBB (a.k.a. CD113t-C, ECYT6, beta-globin)
  Promoter: Ponasterone A inducible
  Cloning method: Gibson Cloning
  Sequencing primers: 5′ CGAGCTGTACAAGtaccgatgcg; 3′ ATTATGATCactagtcgtatgg
Terms and licenses: Academic/Nonprofit Terms; Industry Terms: Not Available to Industry
How to cite: pFRT-PonA-BI-Gl-GFP-WT-mCherry-WT (5FP-WW) was a gift from Robert Singer (Addgene plasmid # 189794 ; http://n2t.net/addgene:189794 ; RRID:Addgene_189794)
